>Addgene plasmid #117558 | pEPOR1CB0027 | addgene full sequence | sequence record 228157 | Addgene NGS Result
TCTGTGAAGACAAACTAGAATTCGAGCTCGGAGCATCTTCATTCTTAAGATATGAAGATAATCTTCAAAA
GGCCCCTGGGAATCTGAAAGAAGAGAAGCAGGCCCATTTATATGGGAAAGAACAATAGTATTTCTTATAT
AGGCCCATTTAAGTTGAAAACAATCTTCAAAAGTCCCACATCGCTTAGATAAGAAAACGAAGCTGAGTTT
ATATACAGCTAGAGTCGAAGTAGTGATTGTATCTTCGGCCATGAAGCTGGTTTTAGAGCTAGAAATAGCA
AGTTAAAATAAGGCTAGTCCGTTATCAACTTGAAAAAGTGGCACCGAGTCGGTGCTTTTTTTCTAGACCC
AGCTTTCTTGTACAAAGTTGGCATTACGCTTTACTTGTCTTCTGCACGAAGTGGTTTAAACTATCAGTGT
TTGACAGGATATATTGGCGGGTAAACCTAAGAGAAAAGAGCGTTTATTAGAATAATCGGATATTTAAAAG
GGCGTGAAAAGGTTTATCCGTTCGTCCATTTGTATGTGCATGCCAACCACAGGGTTCCCCAGATCAGGCG
CTGGCTGCTGAACCCCCAGCCGGAACTGACCCCACAAGGCCCTAGCGTTTGCAATGCACCAGGTCATCAT
TGACCCAGGCGTGTTCCACCAGGCCGCTGCCTCGCAACTCTTCGCAGGCTTCGCCGACCTGCTCGCGCCA
CTTCTTCACGCGGGTGGAATCCGATCCGCACATGAGGCGGAAGGTTTCCAGCTTGAGCGGGTACGGCTCC
CGGTGCGAGCTGAAATAGTCGAACATCCGTCGGGCCGTCGGCGACAGCTTGCGGTACTTCTCCCATATGA
ATTTCGTGTAGTGGTCGCCAGCAAACAGCACGACGATTTCCTCGTCGATCAGGACCTGGCAACGGGACGT
TTTCTTGCCACGGTCCAGGACGCGGAAGCGGTGCAGCAGCGACACCGATTCCAGGTGCCCAACGCGGTCG
GACGTGAAGCCCATCGCCGTCGCCTGTAGGCGCGACAGGCATTCCTCGGCCTTCGTGTAATACCGGCCAT
TGATCGACCAGCCCAGGTCCTGGCAAAGCTCGTAGAACGTGAAGGTGATCGGCTCGCCGATAGGGGTGCG
CTTCGCGTACTCCAACACCTGCTGCCACACCAGTTCGTCATCGTCGGCCCGCAGCTCGACGCCGGTGTAG
GTGATCTTCACGTCCTTGTTGACGTGGAAAATGACCTTGTTTTGCAGCGCCTCGCGCGGGATTTTCTTGT
TGCGCGTGGTGAACAGGGCAGAGCGGGCCGTGTCGTTTGGCATCGCTCGCATCGTGTCCGGCCACGGCGC
AATATCGAACAAGGAAAGCTGCATTTCCTTGATCTGCTGCTTCGTGTGTTTCAGCAACGCGGCCTGCTTG
GCCTCGCTGACCTGTTTTGCCAGGTCCTCGCCGGCGGTTTTTCGCTTCTTGGTCGTCATAGTTCCTCGCG
TGTCGATGGTCATCGACTTCGCCAAACCTGCCGCCTCCTGTTCAAGACGACGCGAACGCTCCACGGCGGC
CGATGGCGCGGGCAGGGCAGGGGGAGCCAGTTGCACGCTGTCGCGCTCGATCTTGGCCGTAGCTTGCTGG
ACCATCGAGCCGACGGACTGGAAGGTTTCGCGGGGCGCACGCATGACGGTGCGGCTTGCGATGGTTTCGG
CATCCTCGGCGGAAAACCCCGCGTCGATCAGTTCTTGCCTGTATGCCTTCCGGTCAAACGTCCGATTCAT
TCACCCTCCTTGCGGGATTGCCCCGACTCACGCCGGGGCAATGTGCCCTTATTCCTGATTTGACCCGCCT
GGTGCCTTGGTGTCCAGATAATCCACCTTATCGGCAATGAAGTCGGTCCCGTAGACCGTCTGGCCGTCCT
TCTCGTACTTGGTATTCCGAATCTTGCCCTGCACGAATACCAGCGACCCCTTGCCCAAATACTTGCCGTG
GGCCTCGGCCTGAGAGCCAAAACACTTGATGCGGAAGAAGTCGGTGCGCTCCTGCTTGTCGCCGGCATCG
TTGCGCCACATCTAGGATCTGCCAGGAACCGTAAAAAGGCCGCGTTGCTGGCGTTTTTCCATAGGCTCCG
CCCCCCTGACGAGCATCACAAAAATCGACGCTCAAGTCAGAGGTGGCGAAACCCGACAGGACTATAAAGA
TACCAGGCGTTTCCCCCTGGAAGCTCCCTCGTGCGCTCTCCTGTTCCGACCCTGCCGCTTACCGGATACC
TGTCCGCCTTTCTCCCTTCGGGAAGCGTGGCGCTTTCTCATAGCTCACGCTGTAGGTATCTCAGTTCGGT
GTAGGTCGTTCGCTCCAAGCTGGGCTGTGTGCACGAACCCCCCGTTCAGCCCGACCGCTGCGCCTTATCC
GGTAACTATCGTCTTGAGTCCAACCCGGTAAGACACGACTTATCGCCACTGGCAGCAGCCACTGGTAACA
GGATTAGCAGAGCGAGGTATGTAGGCGGTGCTACAGAGTTCTTGAAGTGGTGGCCTAACTACGGCTACAC
TAGAAGAACAGTATTTGGTATCTGCGCTCTGCTGAAGCCAGTTACCTTCGGAAAAAGAGTTGGTAGCTCT
TGATCCGGCAAACAAACCACCGCTGGTAGCGGTGGTTTTTTTGTTTGCAAGCAGCAGATTACGCGCAGAA
AAAAAGGATCTCAAGAAGATCCTTTGATCTTTTCTACGGGGTCTGACGCTCAGTGGAACGAAAACTCACG
TTAAGGGATTTTGGTCATGAGATTATCAAAAAGGATCTTCACCTAGATCCTTTTAAATTAAAAATGAAGT
TTTAAATCAATCTAAAGTATATATGAGTAAACTTGGTCTGACAGTTACCAATGCTTAATCAGTGAGGCAC
CTATCTCAGCGATCTGTCTATTTCGTTCATCCATAGTTGCCTGACTCCCCGTCGTGTAGATAACTACGAT
ACGGGAGGGCTTACCATCTGGCCCCAGTGCTGCAATGATACCGCGAGAACCACGCTCACCGGCTCCAGAT
TTATCAGCAATAAACCAGCCAGCCGGAAGGGCCGAGCGCAGAAGTGGTCCTGCAACTTTATCCGCCTCCA
TCCAGTCTATTAATTGTTGCCGGGAAGCTAGAGTAAGTAGTTCGCCAGTTAATAGTTTGCGCAACGTTGT
TGCCATTGCTACAGGCATCGTGGTGTCACGCTCGTCGTTTGGTATGGCTTCATTCAGCTCCGGTTCCCAA
CGATCAAGGCGAGTTACATGATCCCCCATGTTGTGCAAAAAAGCGGTTAGCTCCTTCGGTCCTCCGATCG
TTGTCAGAAGTAAGTTGGCCGCAGTGTTATCACTCATGGTTATGGCAGCACTGCATAATTCTCTTACTGT
CATGCCATCCGTAAGATGCTTTTCTGTGACTGGTGAGTACTCAACCAAGTCATTCTGAGAATAGTGTATG
CGGCGACCGAGTTGCTCTTGCCCGGCGTCAATACGGGATAATACCGCGCCACATAGCAGAACTTTAAAAG
TGCTCATCATTGGAAAACGTTCTTCGGGGCGAAAACTCTCAAGGATCTTACCGCTGTTGAGATCCAGTTC
GATGTAACCCACTCGTGCACCCAACTGATCTTCAGCATCTTTTACTTTCACCAGCGTTTCTGGGTGAGCA
AAAACAGGAAGGCAAAATGCCGCAAAAAAGGGAATAAGGGCGACACGGAAATGTTGAATACTCATACTCT
TCCTTTTTCAATATTATTGAAGCATTTATCAAGGTTATTGTCTCATGAGCGGATACATATTTGAATGTAT
TTAGAAAAATAAACAAATAGGGGTTCCGCGCACGAATTGGCCAGCGCTGCCATTTTTGGGGTGAGGCCGT
TCGCGGCCGAGGGGCGCAGCCCCTGGGGGGATGGGAGGCCCGCGTTAGCGGGCCGGGAGGGTTCGAGAAG
GGGGGGCACCCCCCTTCGGCGTGCGCGGTCACGCGCACAGGGCGCAGCCCTGGTTAAAAACAAGGTTTAT
AAATATTGGTTTAAAAGCAGGTTAAAAGACAGGTTAGCGGTGGCCGAAAAACGGGCGGAAACCCTTGCAA
ATGCTGGATTTTCTGCCTGTGGACAGCCCCTCAAATGTCAATAGGTGCGCCCCTCATCTGTCAGCACTCT
GCCCCTCAAGTGTCAAGGATCGCGCCCCTCATCTGTCAGTAGTCGCGCCCCTCAAGTGTCAATACCGCAG
GGCACTTATCCCCAGGCTTGTCCACATCATCTGTGGGAAACTCGCGTAAAATCAGGCGTTTTCGCCGATT
TGCGAGGCTGGCCAGCTCCACGTCGCCGGCCGAAATCGAGCCTGCCCCTCATCTGTCAACGCCGCGCCGG
GTGAGTCGGCCCCTCAAGTGTCAACGTCCGCCCCTCATCTGTCAGTGAGGGCCAAGTTTTCCGCGAGGTA
TCCACAACGCCGGCGGCCGCGGTGTCTCGCACACGGCTTCGACGGCGTTTCTGGCGCGTTTGCAGGGCCA
TAGACGGCCGCCAGCCCAGCGGCGAGGGCAACCAGCCCGGTGAGCGTCGCAAAGGAGATCCTGATCTGAC
TGATGGGCTGCCTGTATCGAGTGGTGATTTTGTGCCGAGCTGCCGGTCGGGGAGCTGTTGGCTGGCTGGT
GGCAGGATATATTGTGGTGTAAACAAATTGACGCTTAGACAACTTAATAACACATTGCGGACGTTTTTAA
TGTACTGGGGTGGATGCAGTGGGCCCCAC
Features (pLannotate 1.2.2; 11 found; start..end, strand, type, name):
    167..183     +  promoter       AtU6 promoter (fragment): consensus promoter from the three Arabidopsis U6 snRNA genes (Waibel and Filipowicz, 1990; Nekrasov et al., 2013)
    260..335     +  misc_RNA       gRNA scaffold: guide RNA scaffold for the Streptococcus pyogenes CRISPR/Cas9 system
    347..368     -  protein_bind   attB2 (fragment): mutant version of attB; recombination site for the Gateway® BP reaction BP Clonase™
    422..446     +  misc_feature   RB T-DNA repeat: right border repeat from nopaline C58 T-DNA
    558..578     -  CDS            TetR (fragment): tetracycline resistance regulatory protein; tetR
    605..1750    -  CDS            trfA: TRFA_ECOLX - Experimental evidence at protein level: Swiss-Prot protein existence level 1. Also involved in plasmid copy number control, promoting intermolecular coupling of protein bound iterons at oriV, which inhibits replication initiation. From Escherichia coli.
   2086..2674    -  rep_origin     ori: high-copy-number ColE1/pMB1/pBR322/pUC origin of replication
   2845..3705    -  CDS            AmpR: β-lactamase; bla; confers resistance to ampicillin, carbenicillin, and related antibiotics
   3706..3810    -  promoter       AmpR promoter: bla
   3897..4528    -  rep_origin     oriV: incP origin of replication
   4620..4644    +  misc_feature   LB T-DNA repeat: left border repeat from nopaline C58 T-DNA
