[The description below was written by a language model from this plasmid's Addgene catalogue record and pLannotate feature annotations shown in this document.]
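Description:
pEPOR1CB0027 is a Level 1 Golden Gate (MoClo-style) cassette built in the pICH47751 acceptor backbone and classed as a plant expression vector. The sequenced plasmid is about 4.7 kb. It is maintained in E. coli at high copy through a ColE1/pUC-type origin and selected with ampicillin via the bla gene and its native promoter. The backbone also carries the broad-host-range incP oriV together with trfA, the replication initiator that acts at oriV, which allows replication outside E. coli, such as in Agrobacterium. Nopaline-type left and right T-DNA border repeats flank the cloning position, so the cassette sits within a transferable T-DNA region.

The payload is a single guide RNA transcription unit. The Arabidopsis U6-26 small nuclear RNA promoter, a Pol III promoter suited to producing short untranslated transcripts, drives a spacer fused to the Streptococcus pyogenes Cas9 guide RNA scaffold. The automated annotation recognises only a short fragment of the U6 promoter, plus small attB2-like and TetR-like fragments that are probably incidental matches. According to the record, the guide is directed at the Arabidopsis thaliana ADH1 gene (At1G77120) at a site carrying one mismatch in the PAM. The parts were assembled with BsaI, and those sites were destroyed during cloning.

No Cas9 gene or plant selectable marker is annotated, so this plasmid supplies only the guide component. As a Level 1 module it would usually be combined with nuclease and marker cassettes in a higher-level assembly. It comes from a study comparing the efficiency and specificity of Cas nucleases in plants, where a PAM-mismatched target would serve to probe the specificity of SpCas9.
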