Addgene plasmid #117558: pEPOR1CB0027
Purpose: Level1 Golden Gate Cassette: sgRNA cassette for spCas9, targeting AtADH gene gene in A. thaliana with 1 mismatch at PAM
Depositing lab: Nicola Patron. Depositing organization: Earlham Institute. Publication: Comparison of efficiency and specificity of CRISPR-associated (Cas) nucleases in plants: An expanded toolkit for precision genome engineering. Raitskin O, Schudoma C, West A, Patron NJ. PLoS One. 2019 Feb 27;14(2):e0211598. doi: 10.1371/journal.pone.0211598. eCollection 2019. PubMed 30811422.
Backbone
  Vector backbone: pICH47751
  Vector type: Plant Expression
Growth in bacteria
  Bacterial resistance: Ampicillin, 100 μg/mL
  Growth temperature: 37°C
  Growth strain: DH5alpha
  Copy number: High Copy
Gene/Insert
  Gene/Insert name: Promoter_AtU6-26 + sgRNA_atADH1{At1G77120) _1mismatch in PAM A. thaliana
  Species: Synthetic
  Promoter: AtU6-26 (pICSL90002)
  Cloning method: Restriction Enzyme; 5′ cloning site BsaI (destroyed during cloning); 3′ cloning site BsaI (destroyed during cloning)
Terms and licenses: Academic/Nonprofit Terms; Industry Terms: Not Available to Industry
Depositor comments: Please visit https://www.biorxiv.org/content/early/2018/09/20/422766 for BioRxiv preprint
How to cite: pEPOR1CB0027 was a gift from Nicola Patron (Addgene plasmid # 117558 ; http://n2t.net/addgene:117558 ; RRID:Addgene_117558)
